Addgene plasmid #236922: pGL4 [luc2P/8X TEAD/Hygro] Vector
Purpose: Express 8X TEAD in luciferase reporter assay
Depositing lab: Promega Corporation.
Backbone
  Vector backbone: pGL4.24[luc2P/minP] Vector
  Vector type: Luciferase
  Selectable markers: Hygromycin
Growth in bacteria
  Bacterial resistance: Ampicillin, 100 μg/mL
  Growth temperature: 37°C
  Growth strain: DH5alpha
  Copy number: High Copy
Gene/Insert
  Gene/Insert name: 8X TEAD
  Species: H. sapiens (human)
  Mutation: None
  Promoter: minP
  Cloning method: Other
Terms and licenses: Academic/Nonprofit Terms; Industry Terms
How to cite: pGL4 [luc2P/8X TEAD/Hygro] Vector was a gift from Promega Corporation (Addgene plasmid # 236922)
