[The description below was written by a language model from this plasmid's Addgene catalogue record and pLannotate feature annotations shown in this document.]
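Description:
pGL4 [luc2P/8X TEAD/Hygro] Vector is a mammalian luciferase reporter plasmid of about 6.1 kb, built on the pGL4.24[luc2P/minP] backbone. It is maintained in E. coli through a high-copy ColE1/pUC-type origin and selected with ampicillin via the β-lactamase gene. For mammalian cells it carries a separate cassette in which the SV40 enhancer/early promoter drives hygromycin B phosphotransferase, followed by a synthetic poly(A) signal, so stable reporter lines can be selected with hygromycin.

The recorded insert is "8X TEAD", which by its name denotes eight copies of a TEAD transcription factor binding element. The automated feature table does not annotate these sites. The roughly 180 nt of unannotated sequence upstream of minP would be the expected location for a response element, although the record does not confirm this. The minP minimal TATA-box promoter has low basal activity by itself, so transcription should depend mainly on factors recruited to the upstream elements. It drives luc2P, the synthetic luc2 firefly luciferase fused at its C-terminus to a codon-optimized PEST degradation sequence from mouse ornithine decarboxylase. The PEST sequence shortens the reporter's half-life, so the signal tracks changes in transcription more closely. The transcript ends at an SV40 poly(A) signal. A synthetic poly(A) signal and an RNA polymerase II pause site from the human α2 globin gene lie upstream of the reporter region and limit spurious read-through from the backbone. The short SV40 large T and tetracycline-resistance fragments in the annotation appear to be residual sequence matches, not functional genes.

The stated purpose is use in luciferase reporter assays of TEAD-dependent transcription. TEAD factors are generally known as the DNA-binding partners of YAP/TAZ in Hippo pathway signalling.
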