Features (pLannotate 1.2.2; 14 found; start..end, strand, type, name):
    181..212     +  promoter       minP: minimal TATA-box promoter with low basal activity
    245..1894    +  CDS            luciferase: firefly luciferase synthetic luc2 version of the luciferase gene
   1898..2017    +  CDS            hPEST: PEST degradation sequence from mouse ornithine decarboxylase human codon-optimized
   2069..2190    -  polyA_signal   SV40 poly(A) signal: SV40 polyadenylation signal
   2216..2347    -  CDS            LT_SV40 (fragment): Experimental evidence at protein level: Swiss-Prot protein existence level 1. Isoform 17kT antigen targets host RBL2 for degradation and promotes cell proliferation. Transactivates host cyclin A promoter through its J domain. From Simian virus 40 (SV40).
   2384..2741    +  promoter       SV40 promoter: SV40 enhancer and early promoter
   2772..3809    +  CDS            HygR: hygromycin B phosphotransferase confers resistance to hygromycin
   3833..3881    +  polyA_signal   poly(A) signal: synthetic polyadenylation signal
   3897..4028    +  CDS            TcR (fragment): tetracycline efflux protein; tet; confers resistance to tetracycline
   4208..4796    -  rep_origin     ori: high-copy-number ColE1/pMB1/pBR322/pUC origin of replication
   4996..5856    -  CDS            AmpR: β-lactamase confers resistance to ampicillin, carbenicillin, and related antibiotics
   5857..5898    -  promoter       AmpR promoter (fragment): bla
   5961..6009    +  polyA_signal   poly(A) signal: synthetic polyadenylation signal
   6023..6114    +  misc_feature   pause site: RNA polymerase II transcriptional pause signal from the human α2 globin gene
>Addgene plasmid #236922 | pGL4 [luc2P/8X TEAD/Hygro] Vector | depositor full sequence | sequence record 470854 | pGL4 [luc2P/8X TEAD/Hygro] Vector sequence 6114 bps
GGCCTAACTGGCCGGTACCTGAGCTCGCTAGCCATTCCACACATTCCACACCTTGCAAGAGTCACATTCC
ACACATTCCACTGCTACCAACTAGCCCGGCCAGTGCCAAGTTGTGACACATTCCACACATTCCACAGCAA
CGTTGAGACACATTCCACACATTCCACTAAGCTTAGACACTAGAGGGTATATAATGGAAGCTCGACTTCC
AGCTTGGCAATCCGGTACTGTTGGTAAAGCCACCATGGAAGATGCCAAAAACATTAAGAAGGGCCCAGCG
CCATTCTACCCACTCGAAGACGGGACCGCCGGCGAGCAGCTGCACAAAGCCATGAAGCGCTACGCCCTGG
TGCCCGGCACCATCGCCTTTACCGACGCACATATCGAGGTGGACATTACCTACGCCGAGTACTTCGAGAT
GAGCGTTCGGCTGGCAGAAGCTATGAAGCGCTATGGGCTGAATACAAACCATCGGATCGTGGTGTGCAGC
GAGAATAGCTTGCAGTTCTTCATGCCCGTGTTGGGTGCCCTGTTCATCGGTGTGGCTGTGGCCCCAGCTA
ACGACATCTACAACGAGCGCGAGCTGCTGAACAGCATGGGCATCAGCCAGCCCACCGTCGTATTCGTGAG
CAAGAAAGGGCTGCAAAAGATCCTCAACGTGCAAAAGAAGCTACCGATCATACAAAAGATCATCATCATG
GATAGCAAGACCGACTACCAGGGCTTCCAAAGCATGTACACCTTCGTGACTTCCCATTTGCCACCCGGCT
TCAACGAGTACGACTTCGTGCCCGAGAGCTTCGACCGGGACAAAACCATCGCCCTGATCATGAACAGTAG
TGGCAGTACCGGATTGCCCAAGGGCGTAGCCCTACCGCACCGCACCGCTTGTGTCCGATTCAGTCATGCC
CGCGACCCCATCTTCGGCAACCAGATCATCCCCGACACCGCTATCCTCAGCGTGGTGCCATTTCACCACG
GCTTCGGCATGTTCACCACGCTGGGCTACTTGATCTGCGGCTTTCGGGTCGTGCTCATGTACCGCTTCGA
GGAGGAGCTATTCTTGCGCAGCTTGCAAGACTATAAGATTCAATCTGCCCTGCTGGTGCCCACACTATTT
AGCTTCTTCGCTAAGAGCACTCTCATCGACAAGTACGACCTAAGCAACTTGCACGAGATCGCCAGCGGCG
GGGCGCCGCTCAGCAAGGAGGTAGGTGAGGCCGTGGCCAAACGCTTCCACCTACCAGGCATCCGCCAGGG
CTACGGCCTGACAGAAACAACCAGCGCCATTCTGATCACCCCCGAAGGGGACGACAAGCCTGGCGCAGTA
GGCAAGGTGGTGCCCTTCTTCGAGGCTAAGGTGGTGGACTTGGACACCGGTAAGACACTGGGTGTGAACC
AGCGCGGCGAGCTGTGCGTCCGTGGCCCCATGATCATGAGCGGCTACGTTAACAACCCCGAGGCTACAAA
CGCTCTCATCGACAAGGACGGCTGGCTGCACAGCGGCGACATCGCCTACTGGGACGAGGACGAGCACTTC
TTCATCGTGGACCGGCTGAAGAGCCTGATCAAATACAAGGGCTACCAGGTAGCCCCAGCCGAACTGGAGA
GCATCCTGCTGCAACACCCCAACATCTTCGACGCCGGGGTCGCCGGCCTGCCCGACGACGATGCCGGCGA
GCTGCCCGCCGCAGTCGTCGTGCTGGAACACGGTAAAACCATGACCGAGAAGGAGATCGTGGACTATGTG
GCCAGCCAGGTTACAACCGCCAAGAAGCTGCGCGGTGGTGTTGTGTTCGTGGACGAGGTGCCTAAAGGAC
TGACCGGCAAGTTGGACGCCCGCAAGATCCGCGAGATTCTCATTAAGGCCAAGAAGGGCGGCAAGATCGC
CGTGAATTCTCACGGCTTCCCTCCCGAGGTGGAGGAGCAGGCCGCCGGCACCCTGCCCATGAGCTGCGCC
CAGGAGAGCGGCATGGATAGACACCCTGCTGCTTGCGCCAGCGCCAGGATCAACGTCTAAGGCCGCGACT
CTAGAGTCGGGGCGGCCGGCCGCTTCGAGCAGACATGATAAGATACATTGATGAGTTTGGACAAACCACA
ACTAGAATGCAGTGAAAAAAATGCTTTATTTGTGAAATTTGTGATGCTATTGCTTTATTTGTAACCATTA
TAAGCTGCAATAAACAAGTTAACAACAACAATTGCATTCATTTTATGTTTCAGGTTCAGGGGGAGGTGTG
GGAGGTTTTTTAAAGCAAGTAAAACCTCTACAAATGTGGTAAAATCGATAAGGATCCGTTTGCGTATTGG
GCGCTCTTCCGCTGATCTGCGCAGCACCATGGCCTGAAATAACCTCTGAAAGAGGAACTTGGTTAGCTAC
CTTCTGAGGCGGAAAGAACCAGCTGTGGAATGTGTGTCAGTTAGGGTGTGGAAAGTCCCCAGGCTCCCCA
GCAGGCAGAAGTATGCAAAGCATGCATCTCAATTAGTCAGCAACCAGGTGTGGAAAGTCCCCAGGCTCCC
CAGCAGGCAGAAGTATGCAAAGCATGCATCTCAATTAGTCAGCAACCATAGTCCCGCCCCTAACTCCGCC
CATCCCGCCCCTAACTCCGCCCAGTTCCGCCCATTCTCCGCCCCATGGCTGACTAATTTTTTTTATTTAT
GCAGAGGCCGAGGCCGCCTCTGCCTCTGAGCTATTCCAGAAGTAGTGAGGAGGCTTTTTTGGAGGCCTAG
GCTTTTGCAAAAAGCTCGATTCTTCTGACACTAGCGCCACCATGAAGAAGCCCGAACTCACCGCTACCAG
CGTTGAAAAATTTCTCATCGAGAAGTTCGACAGTGTGAGCGACCTGATGCAGTTGTCGGAGGGCGAAGAG
AGCCGAGCCTTCAGCTTCGATGTCGGCGGACGCGGCTATGTACTGCGGGTGAATAGCTGCGCTGATGGCT
TCTACAAAGACCGCTACGTGTACCGCCACTTCGCCAGCGCTGCACTACCCATCCCCGAAGTGTTGGACAT
CGGCGAGTTCAGCGAGAGCCTGACATACTGCATCAGTAGACGCGCCCAAGGCGTTACTCTCCAAGACCTC
CCCGAAACAGAGCTGCCTGCTGTGTTACAGCCTGTCGCCGAAGCTATGGATGCTATTGCCGCCGCCGACC
TCAGTCAAACCAGCGGCTTCGGCCCATTCGGGCCCCAAGGCATCGGCCAGTACACAACCTGGCGGGATTT
CATTTGCGCCATTGCTGATCCCCATGTCTACCACTGGCAGACCGTGATGGACGACACCGTGTCCGCCAGC
GTAGCTCAAGCCCTGGACGAACTGATGCTGTGGGCCGAAGACTGTCCCGAGGTGCGCCACCTCGTCCATG
CCGACTTCGGCAGCAACAACGTCCTGACCGACAACGGCCGCATCACCGCCGTAATCGACTGGTCCGAAGC
TATGTTCGGGGACAGTCAGTACGAGGTGGCCAACATCTTCTTCTGGCGGCCCTGGCTGGCTTGCATGGAG
CAGCAGACTCGCTACTTCGAGCGCCGGCATCCCGAGCTGGCCGGCAGCCCTCGTCTGCGAGCCTACATGC
TGCGCATCGGCCTGGATCAGCTCTACCAGAGCCTCGTGGACGGCAACTTCGACGATGCTGCCTGGGCTCA
AGGCCGCTGCGATGCCATCGTCCGCAGCGGGGCCGGCACCGTCGGTCGCACACAAATCGCTCGCCGGAGC
GCAGCCGTATGGACCGACGGCTGCGTCGAGGTGCTGGCCGACAGCGGCAACCGCCGGCCCAGTACACGAC
CGCGCGCTAAGGAGGTAGGTCGAGTTTAAACTCTAGAACCGGTCATGGCCGCAATAAAATATCTTTATTT
TCATTACATCTGTGTGTTGGTTTTTTGTGTGTTCGAACTAGATGCTGTCGACCGATGCCCTTGAGAGCCT
TCAACCCAGTCAGCTCCTTCCGGTGGGCGCGGGGCATGACTATCGTCGCCGCACTTATGACTGTCTTCTT
TATCATGCAACTCGTAGGACAGGTGCCGGCAGCGCTCTTCCGCTTCCTCGCTCACTGACTCGCTGCGCTC
GGTCGTTCGGCTGCGGCGAGCGGTATCAGCTCACTCAAAGGCGGTAATACGGTTATCCACAGAATCAGGG
GATAACGCAGGAAAGAACATGTGAGCAAAAGGCCAGCAAAAGGCCAGGAACCGTAAAAAGGCCGCGTTGC
TGGCGTTTTTCCATAGGCTCCGCCCCCCTGACGAGCATCACAAAAATCGACGCTCAAGTCAGAGGTGGCG
AAACCCGACAGGACTATAAAGATACCAGGCGTTTCCCCCTGGAAGCTCCCTCGTGCGCTCTCCTGTTCCG
ACCCTGCCGCTTACCGGATACCTGTCCGCCTTTCTCCCTTCGGGAAGCGTGGCGCTTTCTCATAGCTCAC
GCTGTAGGTATCTCAGTTCGGTGTAGGTCGTTCGCTCCAAGCTGGGCTGTGTGCACGAACCCCCCGTTCA
GCCCGACCGCTGCGCCTTATCCGGTAACTATCGTCTTGAGTCCAACCCGGTAAGACACGACTTATCGCCA
CTGGCAGCAGCCACTGGTAACAGGATTAGCAGAGCGAGGTATGTAGGCGGTGCTACAGAGTTCTTGAAGT
GGTGGCCTAACTACGGCTACACTAGAAGAACAGTATTTGGTATCTGCGCTCTGCTGAAGCCAGTTACCTT
CGGAAAAAGAGTTGGTAGCTCTTGATCCGGCAAACAAACCACCGCTGGTAGCGGTGGTTTTTTTGTTTGC
AAGCAGCAGATTACGCGCAGAAAAAAAGGATCTCAAGAAGATCCTTTGATCTTTTCTACGGGGTCTGACG
CTCAGTGGAACGAAAACTCACGTTAAGGGATTTTGGTCATGAGATTATCAAAAAGGATCTTCACCTAGAT
CCTTTTAAATTAAAAATGAAGTTTTAAATCAATCTAAAGTATATATGAGTAAACTTGGTCTGACAGCGGC
CGCAAATGCTAAACCACTGCAGTGGTTACCAGTGCTTGATCAGTGAGGCACCGATCTCAGCGATCTGCCT
ATTTCGTTCGTCCATAGTGGCCTGACTCCCCGTCGTGTAGATCACTACGATTCGTGAGGGCTTACCATCA
GGCCCCAGCGCAGCAATGATGCCGCGAGAGCCGCGTTCACCGGCCCCCGATTTGTCAGCAATGAACCAGC
CAGCAGGGAGGGCCGAGCGAAGAAGTGGTCCTGCTACTTTGTCCGCCTCCATCCAGTCTATGAGCTGCTG
TCGTGATGCTAGAGTAAGAAGTTCGCCAGTGAGTAGTTTCCGAAGAGTTGTGGCCATTGCTACTGGCATC
GTGGTATCACGCTCGTCGTTCGGTATGGCTTCGTTCAACTCTGGTTCCCAGCGGTCAAGCCGGGTCACAT
GATCACCCATATTATGAAGAAATGCAGTCAGCTCCTTAGGGCCTCCGATCGTTGTCAGAAGTAAGTTGGC
CGCGGTGTTGTCGCTCATGGTAATGGCAGCACTACACAATTCTCTTACCGTCATGCCATCCGTAAGATGC
TTTTCCGTGACCGGCGAGTACTCAACCAAGTCGTTTTGTGAGTAGTGTATACGGCGACCAAGCTGCTCTT
GCCCGGCGTCTATACGGGACAACACCGCGCCACATAGCAGTACTTTGAAAGTGCTCATCATCGGGAATCG
TTCTTCGGGGCGGAAAGACTCAAGGATCTTGCCGCTATTGAGATCCAGTTCGATATAGCCCACTCTTGCA
CCCAGTTGATCTTCAGCATCTTTTACTTTCACCAGCGTTTCGGGGTGTGCAAAAACAGGCAAGCAAAATG
CCGCAAAGAAGGGAATGAGTGCGACACGAAAATGTTGGATGCTCATACTCGTCCTTTTTCAATATTATTG
AAGCATTTATCAGGGTTACTAGTACGTCTCTCAAGGATAAGTAAGTAATATTAAGGTACGGGAGGTATTG
GACAGGCCGCAATAAAATATCTTTATTTTCATTACATCTGTGTGTTGGTTTTTTGTGTGAATCGATAGTA
CTAACATACGCTCTCCATCAAAACAAAACGAAACAAAACAAACTAGCAAAATAGGCTGTCCCCAGTGCAA
GTGCAGGTGCCAGAACATTTCTCT
